Addgene plasmid #51816: PTPRJ-bio-His
Purpose: Expresses full-length Receptor-type tyrosine-protein phosphatase eta precursor ectodomain in mammalian cells. C-terminal rat Cd4d3+4 tag, biotinylation sequence and His tag.
Depositing lab: Gavin Wright. Depositing organization: Wellcome Sanger Institute. Publication: A human platelet receptor protein microarray identifies FcepsilonR1alpha as an activating PEAR1 ligand. Sun Y, Vandenbriele C, Kauskot A, Verhamme P, Hoylaerts MF, Wright GJ. Mol Cell Proteomics. 2015 Feb 23. pii: mcp.M114.046946. 10.1074/mcp.M114.046946 PubMed 25713122.
Backbone
  Vector backbone: pTT3
  Backbone manufacturer: Yves Durocher, NRC
  Backbone size w/o insert (bp): 6618
  Total vector size (bp): 9548
  Modifications to backbone: Rat CD4 d3+4, enzymatic biotinylation sequence, linker and His tag (CD4d3+4-BioLHis).
  Vector type: Mammalian Expression
Growth in bacteria
  Bacterial resistance: Ampicillin, 100 μg/mL
  Growth temperature: 37°C
  Growth strain: Top10
  Copy number: High Copy
Gene/Insert
  Gene/Insert name: PTPRJ (alt name: Receptor-type tyrosine-protein phosphatase eta precursor)
  Species: H. sapiens (human)
  Insert size (bp): 2930
  Entrez Gene: PTPRJ (a.k.a. CD148, DEP1, HPTPeta, R-PTP-ETA, SCC1)
  Promoter: CMV
  Tag / fusion protein: rat CD4 d3+4 (C terminal on backbone); enzymatic biotinylation sequence (C terminal on backbone); His tag (C terminal on backbone)
  Cloning method: Restriction Enzyme; 5′ cloning site NotI (not destroyed); 3′ cloning site AscI (not destroyed)
  Sequencing primers: 5′ CMV-fwd
Resource information
  A portion of this plasmid was derived from a plasmid made by: Insert was chemically synthesised.
Terms and licenses: Academic/Nonprofit Terms; Industry Terms: Not Available to Industry
Depositor comments: Article ref 38
How to cite: PTPRJ-bio-His was a gift from Gavin Wright (Addgene plasmid # 51816 ; http://n2t.net/addgene:51816 ; RRID:Addgene_51816)
