[The description below was written by a language model from this plasmid's Addgene catalogue record and pLannotate feature annotations shown in this document.]
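Description:
PTPRJ-bio-His is a mammalian expression plasmid built on the pTT3 backbone for producing the soluble extracellular region of human PTPRJ (receptor-type tyrosine-protein phosphatase eta, also known as CD148 or DEP1). It totals 9,548 bp. It is propagated in E. coli as a high-copy plasmid through a ColE1/pUC-type origin and selected with ampicillin via the β-lactamase gene. The backbone also carries a fragment of the Epstein-Barr virus oriP, which supports episomal maintenance in mammalian cells that supply EBNA1. This fits the usual use of pTT vectors for transient protein production, although the record does not name a host line.

Expression is driven by the CMV immediate-early enhancer and promoter. Downstream lie adenovirus-derived leader and splice elements and a chimeric intron fragment, which typically improve transcript processing and yield. The short adenoviral "PTP" hit on the reverse strand most likely reflects this leader region rather than a real coding payload. The annotation also flags a small immunoglobulin heavy chain signal sequence fragment just upstream of the insert.

The chemically synthesised PTPRJ ectodomain (about 2.9 kb) sits between retained NotI and AscI sites. It is fused in frame at its C terminus to backbone-encoded rat CD4 domains 3 and 4, an enzymatic biotinylation sequence, a linker and a His tag. The biotinylation sequence and His tag were not annotated in the feature table. A rabbit β-globin polyadenylation signal terminates the transcript.

The CD4 domains provide a common antibody-recognisable spacer. The biotinylation sequence allows oriented capture on streptavidin surfaces, and the His tag allows affinity purification. The associated work used such ectodomain proteins in a human platelet receptor protein microarray to screen for extracellular receptor–ligand interactions.
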