Features (pLannotate 1.2.2; 19 found; start..end, strand, type, name):
    713..768     +  polyA_signal   β-globin poly(A) signal: rabbit β-globin polyadenylation signal (Gil and Proudfoot, 1987)
   1282..2963    -  rep_origin     oriP (fragment): Epstein-Barr virus oriP replication origin (Yates et al., 2000)
   3090..3194    +  promoter       AmpR promoter: bla
   3195..4055    +  CDS            AmpR: β-lactamase; bla; confers resistance to ampicillin, carbenicillin, and related antibiotics
   4226..4814    +  rep_origin     ori: high-copy-number ColE1/pMB1/pBR322/pUC origin of replication
   4997..5089    +  CDS            lacI (fragment): lac repressor; lacI; The lac repressor binds to the lac operator to inhibit transcription in E. coli. This inhibition can be relieved by adding lactose or isopropyl-β-D-thiogalactopyranoside (IPTG).
   5102..5123    +  protein_bind   CAP binding site: CAP binding activates transcription in the presence of cAMP. E. coli catabolite activator protein
   5138..5168    +  promoter       lac promoter: promoter for the E. coli lac operon
   5176..5192    +  protein_bind   lac operator: The lac repressor binds to the lac operator to inhibit transcription in E. coli. This inhibition can be relieved by adding lactose or isopropyl-β-D-thiogalactopyranoside (IPTG). lac repressor encoded by lacI
   5262..5278    +  promoter       tet promoter (fragment): E. coli promoter for tetracycline efflux protein gene
   5288..5313    -  CDS            bla(M) (fragment): β-lactamase lacking the signal sequence; bla(M); allows cytosolic expression of β-lactamase
   5487..5866    +  enhancer       CMV enhancer: human cytomegalovirus immediate early enhancer
   5868..6067    +  promoter       CMV promoter: human cytomegalovirus (CMV) immediate early promoter
   6135..6173    +  misc_feature   Ad SA (fragment): adenovirus major late transcript splice acceptor (Friedrich and Soriano, 1991)
   6206..6415    -  CDS            PTP (fragment): TERM_ADE02 - Experimental evidence at protein level: Swiss-Prot protein existence level 1. Protein covalently bound to the viral DNA that acts as a primer for viral genomic replication by DNA strand displacement. Assembles on the viral origin of replication in an initiation complex with viral polymerase, DBP, host NFIA and host POU2F1/OCT1. During initiation, the polymerase covalently couples the first dCTP with Ser- 580 of pTP. The terminal protein stimulates the template activity over 20 fold compared to protein-free templates. Neo-synthesized viral genomes are linked to two preterminal prot
   6446..6535    +  intron         chimeric intron (fragment): chimera between introns from adenovirus and immunoglobulin heavy chain genes
   6554..6600    +  CDS            IgH signal sequence (fragment): signal sequence from the mouse immunoglobulin heavy chain variable region
   6631..9543    +  CDS            PTPRJ (fragment): PTPRJ_HUMAN - Also known as DEP1. Experimental evidence at protein level: Swiss-Prot protein existence level 1. Tyrosine phosphatase which dephosphorylates or contributes to the dephosphorylation of CTNND1, FLT3, PDGFRB, MET, RET (variant MEN2A), KDR, LYN, SRC, MAPK1, MAPK3, EGFR, TJP1, OCLN, PIK3R1 and PIK3R2. Plays a role in cell adhesion, migration, proliferation and differentiation. Involved in vascular development. Regulator of macrophage adhesion and spreading. Positively affects cell-matrix adhesion. Positive regulator of platelet activation and thrombosis. Negative regulator of cell pr
   9541..553     +  CDS            Cd4 (fragment) (across the origin): CD4_RAT - Experimental evidence at protein level: Swiss-Prot protein existence level 1. Integral membrane glycoprotein that plays an essential role in the immune response and serves multiple functions in responses against both external and internal offenses. In T-cells, functions primarily as a coreceptor for MHC class II molecule:peptide complex. The antigens presented by class II peptides are derived from extracellular proteins while class I peptides are derived from cytosolic proteins. Interacts simultaneously with the T-cell receptor (TCR) and the MHC class II presented by antigen presenti
>Addgene plasmid #51816 | PTPRJ-bio-His | depositor full sequence | sequence record 79579 | PTPRJ-bio-His sequence 9548 bps
GTCGACCTCCATCACGGCCTATAAGAGTGAGGGGGAGTCAGCGGAGTTCTCCTTCCCACTCAACCTTGGA
GAGGAAAGCCTGCAGGGAGAGTTGAGATGGAAGGCAGAGAAGGCTCCTTCTTCCCAGTCCTGGATCACCT
TCTCCCTAAAGAACCAAAAGGTGTCTGTGCAGAAGTCTACTAGCAACCCCAAGTTCCAGCTGTCCGAAAC
GCTCCCACTCACCCTTCAGATACCCCAGGTCTCCCTTCAGTTTGCTGGTTCTGGCAACCTGACCCTGACT
CTGGACAGAGGGATACTGTATCAGGAAGTGAACCTGGTGGTGATGAAAGTGACTCAGCCCGACAGCAACA
CTTTGACCTGTGAGGTGATGGGACCCACCTCACCCAAGATGAGACTGATCTTGAAGCAGGAGAATCAGGA
GGCCAGGGTCTCCAGGCAGGAGAAAGTGATTCAAGTGCAGGCCCCTGAAGCAGGGGTGTGGCAATGTCTA
CTGAGTGAAGGTGAAGAGGTCAAGATGGACTCCAAGATCCAGGTTTTATCCAAAGGGTTGAATTCCGGCA
GCCTGCACCACATCCTGGACGCCCAGAAGATGCTGTGGAACCACAGGGACAGGAACCTGCCTCCTCTGGC
CCCTCTGGGCCCCCACCACCATCACCACCATTGAGTCTAGACACGTGATTAATTAAGGATCCCCCGACCT
CGACCTCTGGCTAATAAAGGAAATTTATTTTCATTGCAATAGTGTGTTGGAATTTTTTGTGTCTCTCACT
CGGAAGGACATATGGGAGGGCAAATCATTTGGTCGAGATCCCTCGGAGATCTCTAGCTAGAGGATCGATC
CCCGCCCCGGACGAACTAAACCTGACTACGACATCTCTGCCCCTTCTTCGCGGGGCAGTGCATGTAATCC
CTTCAGTTGGTTGGTACAACTTGCCAACTGGGCCCTGTTCCACATGTGACACGGGGGGGGACCAAACACA
AAGGGGTTCTCTGACTGTAGTTGACATCCTTATAAATGGATGTGCACATTTGCCAACACTGAGTGGCTTT
CATCCTGGAGCAGACTTTGCAGTCTGTGGACTGCAACACAACATTGCCTTTATGTGTAACTCTTGGCTGA
AGCTCTTACACCAATGCTGGGGGACATGTACCTCCCAGGGGCCCAGGAAGACTACGGGAGGCTACACCAA
CGTCAATCAGAGGGGCCTGTGTAGCTACCGATAAGCGGACCCTCAAGAGGGCATTAGCAATAGTGTTTAT
AAGGCCCCCTTGTTAACCCTAAACGGGTAGCATATGCTTCCCGGGTAGTAGTATATACTATCCAGACTAA
CCCTAATTCAATAGCATATGTTACCCAACGGGAAGCATATGCTATCGAATTAGGGTTAGTAAAAGGGTCC
TAAGGAACAGCGATATCTCCCACCCCATGAGCTGTCACGGTTTTATTTACATGGGGTCAGGATTCCACGA
GGGTAGTGAACCATTTTAGTCACAAGGGCAGTGGCTGAAGATCAAGGAGCGGGCAGTGAACTCTCCTGAA
TCTTCGCCTGCTTCTTCATTCTCCTTCGTTTAGCTAATAGAATAACTGCTGAGTTGTGAACAGTAAGGTG
TATGTGAGGTGCTCGAAAACAAGGTTTCAGGTGACGCCCCCAGAATAAAATTTGGACGGGGGGTTCAGTG
GTGGCATTGTGCTATGACACCAATATAACCCTCACAAACCCCTTGGGCAATAAATACTAGTGTAGGAATG
AAACATTCTGAATATCTTTAACAATAGAAATCCATGGGGTGGGGACAAGCCGTAAAGACTGGATGTCCAT
CTCACACGAATTTATGGCTATGGGCAACACATAATCCTAGTGCAATATGATACTGGGGTTATTAAGATGT
GTCCCAGGCAGGGACCAAGACAGGTGAACCATGTTGTTACACTCTATTTGTAACAAGGGGAAAGAGAGTG
GACGCCGACAGCAGCGGACTCCACTGGTTGTCTCTAACACCCCCGAAAATTAAACGGGGCTCCACGCCAA
TGGGGCCCATAAACAAAGACAAGTGGCCACTCTTTTTTTTGAAATTGTGGAGTGGGGGCACGCGTCAGCC
CCCACACGCCGCCCTGCGGTTTTGGACTGTAAAATAAGGGTGTAATAACTTGGCTGATTGTAACCCCGCT
AACCACTGCGGTCAAACCACTTGCCCACAAAACCACTAATGGCACCCCGGGGAATACCTGCATAAGTAGG
TGGGCGGGCCAAGATAGGGGCGCGATTGCTGCGATCTGGAGGACAAATTACACACACTTGCGCCTGAGCG
CCAAGCACAGGGTTGTTGGTCCTCATATTCACGAGGTCGCTGAGAGCACGGTGGGCTAATGTTGCCATGG
GTAGCATATACTACCCAAATATCTGGATAGCATATGCTATCCTAATCTATATCTGGGTAGCATAGGCTAT
CCTAATCTATATCTGGGTAGCATATGCTATCCTAATCTATATCTGGGTAGTATATGCTATCCTAATTTAT
ATCTGGGTAGCATAGGCTATCCTAATCTATATCTGGGTAGCATATGCTATCCTAATCTATATCTGGGTAG
TATATGCTATCCTAATCTGTATCCGGGTAGCATATGCTATCCTAATAGAGATTAGGGTAGTATATGCTAT
CCTAATTTATATCTGGGTAGCATATACTACCCAAATATCTGGATAGCATATGCTATCCTAATCTATATCT
GGGTAGCATATGCTATCCTAATCTATATCTGGGTAGCATAGGCTATCCTAATCTATATCTGGGTAGCATA
TGCTATCCTAATCTATATCTGGGTAGTATATGCTATCCTAATTTATATCTGGGTAGCATAGGCTATCCTA
ATCTATATCTGGGTAGCATATGCTATCCTAATCTATATCTGGGTAGTATATGCTATCCTAATCTGTATCC
GGGTAGCATATGCTATCCTCATGATAAGCTGTCAAACATGAGAATTTTCTTGAAGACGAAAGGGCCTCGT
GATACGCCTATTTTTATAGGTTAATGTCATGATAATAATGGTTTCTTAGACGTCAGGTGGCACTTTTCGG
GGAAATGTGCGCGGAACCCCTATTTGTTTATTTTTCTAAATACATTCAAATATGTATCCGCTCATGAGAC
AATAACCCTGATAAATGCTTCAATAATATTGAAAAAGGAAGAGTATGAGTATTCAACATTTCCGTGTCGC
CCTTATTCCCTTTTTTGCGGCATTTTGCCTTCCTGTTTTTGCTCACCCAGAAACGCTGGTGAAAGTAAAA
GATGCTGAAGATCAGTTGGGTGCACGAGTGGGTTACATCGAACTGGATCTCAACAGCGGTAAGATCCTTG
AGAGTTTTCGCCCCGAAGAACGTTTTCCAATGATGAGCACTTTTAAAGTTCTGCTATGTGGCGCGGTATT
ATCCCGTGTTGACGCCGGGCAAGAGCAACTCGGTCGCCGCATACACTATTCTCAGAATGACTTGGTTGAG
TACTCACCAGTCACAGAAAAGCATCTTACGGATGGCATGACAGTAAGAGAATTATGCAGTGCTGCCATAA
CCATGAGTGATAACACTGCGGCCAACTTACTTCTGACAACGATCGGAGGACCGAAGGAGCTAACCGCTTT
TTTGCACAACATGGGGGATCATGTAACTCGCCTTGATCGTTGGGAACCGGAGCTGAATGAAGCCATACCA
AACGACGAGCGTGACACCACGATGCCTGCAGCAATGGCAACAACGTTGCGCAAACTATTAACTGGCGAAC
TACTTACTCTAGCTTCCCGGCAACAATTAATAGACTGGATGGAGGCGGATAAAGTTGCAGGACCACTTCT
GCGCTCGGCCCTTCCGGCTGGCTGGTTTATTGCTGATAAATCTGGAGCCGGTGAGCGTGGGTCTCGCGGT
ATCATTGCAGCACTGGGGCCAGATGGTAAGCCCTCCCGTATCGTAGTTATCTACACGACGGGGAGTCAGG
CAACTATGGATGAACGAAATAGACAGATCGCTGAGATAGGTGCCTCACTGATTAAGCATTGGTAACTGTC
AGACCAAGTTTACTCATATATACTTTAGATTGATTTAAAACTTCATTTTTAATTTAAAAGGATCTAGGTG
AAGATCCTTTTTGATAATCTCATGACCAAAATCCCTTAACGTGAGTTTTCGTTCCACTGAGCGTCAGACC
CCGTAGAAAAGATCAAAGGATCTTCTTGAGATCCTTTTTTTCTGCGCGTAATCTGCTGCTTGCAAACAAA
AAAACCACCGCTACCAGCGGTGGTTTGTTTGCCGGATCAAGAGCTACCAACTCTTTTTCCGAAGGTAACT
GGCTTCAGCAGAGCGCAGATACCAAATACTGTTCTTCTAGTGTAGCCGTAGTTAGGCCACCACTTCAAGA
ACTCTGTAGCACCGCCTACATACCTCGCTCTGCTAATCCTGTTACCAGTGGCTGCTGCCAGTGGCGATAA
GTCGTGTCTTACCGGGTTGGACTCAAGACGATAGTTACCGGATAAGGCGCAGCGGTCGGGCTGAACGGGG
GGTTCGTGCACACAGCCCAGCTTGGAGCGAACGACCTACACCGAACTGAGATACCTACAGCGTGAGCTAT
GAGAAAGCGCCACGCTTCCCGAAGGGAGAAAGGCGGACAGGTATCCGGTAAGCGGCAGGGTCGGAACAGG
AGAGCGCACGAGGGAGCTTCCAGGGGGAAACGCCTGGTATCTTTATAGTCCTGTCGGGTTTCGCCACCTC
TGACTTGAGCGTCGATTTTTGTGATGCTCGTCAGGGGGGCGGAGCCTATGGAAAAACGCCAGCAACGCGG
CCTTTTTACGGTTCCTGGCCTTTTGCTGGCCTTTTGCTCACATGTTCTTTCCTGCGTTATCCCCTGATTC
TGTGGATAACCGTATTACCGCCTTTGAGTGAGCTGATACCGCTCGCCGCAGCCGAACGACCGAGCGCAGC
GAGTCAGTGAGCGAGGAAGCGGAAGAGCGCCCAATACGCAAACCGCCTCTCCCCGCGCGTTGGCCGATTC
ATTAATGCAGCTGGCACGACAGGTTTCCCGACTGGAAAGCGGGCAGTGAGCGCAACGCAATTAATGTGAG
TTAGCTCACTCATTAGGCACCCCAGGCTTTACACTTTATGCTTCCGGCTCGTATGTTGTGTGGAATTGTG
AGCGGATAACAATTTCACACAGGAAACAGCTATGACCATGATTACGCCAAGCTCTAGCTAGAGGTCGACC
AATTCTCATGTTTGACAGCTTATCATCGCAGATCCGGGCAACGTTGTTGCCATTGCTGCAGGCGCAGAAC
TGGTAGGTATGGAAGATCTATACATTGAATCAATATTGGCAATTAGCCATATTAGTCATTGGTTATATAG
CATAAATCAATATTGGCTATTGGCCATTGCATACGTTGTATCTATATCATAATATGTACATTTATATTGG
CTCATGTCCAATATGACCGCCATGTTGACATTGATTATTGACTAGTTATTAATAGTAATCAATTACGGGG
TCATTAGTTCATAGCCCATATATGGAGTTCCGCGTTACATAACTTACGGTAAATGGCCCGCCTGGCTGAC
CGCCCAACGACCCCCGCCCATTGACGTCAATAATGACGTATGTTCCCATAGTAACGCCAATAGGGACTTT
CCATTGACGTCAATGGGTGGAGTATTTACGGTAAACTGCCCACTTGGCAGTACATCAAGTGTATCATATG
CCAAGTCCGCCCCCTATTGACGTCAATGACGGTAAATGGCCCGCCTGGCATTATGCCCAGTACATGACCT
TACGGGACTTTCCTACTTGGCAGTACATCTACGTATTAGTCATCGCTATTACCATGGTGATGCGGTTTTG
GCAGTACACCAATGGGCGTGGATAGCGGTTTGACTCACGGGGATTTCCAAGTCTCCACCCCATTGACGTC
AATGGGAGTTTGTTTTGGCACCAAAATCAACGGGACTTTCCAAAATGTCGTAATAACCCCGCCCCGTTGA
CGCAAATGGGCGGTAGGCGTGTACGGTGGGAGGTCTATATAAGCAGAGCTCGTTTAGTGAACCGTCAGAT
CCTCACTCTCTTCCGCATCGCTGTCTGCGAGGGCCAGCTGTTGGGCTCGCGGTTGAGGACAAACTCTTCG
CGGTCTTTCCAGTACTCTTGGATCGGAAACCCGTCGGCCTCCGAACGGTACTCCGCCACCGAGGGACCTG
AGCGAGTCCGCATCGACCGGATCGGAAAACCTCTCGAGAAAGGCGTCTAACCAGTCACAGTCGCAAGGTA
GGCTGAGCACCGTGGCGGGCGGCAGCGGGTGGCGGTCGGGGTTGTTTCTGGCGGAGGTGCTGCTGATGAT
GTAATTAAAGTAGGCGGTCTTGAGACGGCGGATGGTCGAGGTGAGGTGTGGCAGGCTTGAGATCCAGCTG
TTGGGGTGAGTACTCCCTCTCAAAAGCGGGCATTACTTCTGCGCTAAGATTGTCAGTTTCCAAAAACGAG
GAGGATTTGATATTCACCTGGCCCGATCTGGCCATACACTTGAGTGACAATGACATCCACTTTGCCTTTC
TCTCCACAGGTGTCCACTCCCAGGTCCAAGTTTAAACTGCGGCCGCCACCATGGCCCCTGCCGCCAGAGA
AGCCAGACTGCCCCCCAGATCCCCTGGACTGAGATGGGCCCTGCCTCTGCTGCTGCTCCTGCTGAGACTG
GGCCAGATCCTGTGTGCCGGCGGAACCCCCAGCCCTATCCCCGATCCTAGCGTGGCTACAGTGGCCACCG
GAGAAAACGGCATCACCCAGATCAGCAGCACCGCCGAGAGCTTCCACAAGCAGAACGGCACCGGCACCCC
CCAGGTGGAGACAAACACCAGCGAGGACGGCGAGAGCAGCGGCGCCAACGACAGCCTGAGAACCCCCGAG
CAGGGCAGCAATGGCACCGATGGCGCCAGCCAGAAAACCCCTAGCAGCACCGGCCCCAGCCCTGTGTTCG
ACATCAAGGCCGTGAGCATCAGCCCCACCAACGTGATCCTGACCTGGAAGTCCAACGACACCGCCGCCAG
CGAGTACAAATACGTGGTCAAGCACAAGATGGAAAACGAGAAAACCATCACCGTGGTCCATCAGCCCTGG
TGTAACATCACTGGCCTGAGGCCCGCCACCTCCTACGTGTTCAGCATCACCCCCGGCATCGGCAACGAGA
CATGGGGCGACCCTAGAGTGATCAAAGTGATCACCGAGCCCATCCCCGTGTCCGATCTGAGAGTGGCCCT
GACCGGCGTGAGAAAGGCCGCCCTGAGCTGGTCTAATGGCAACGGCACCGCCAGCTGCAGAGTGCTGCTG
GAAAGCATCGGCAGCCACGAGGAACTGACCCAGGACAGCCGGCTCCAGGTCAACATCAGCGGCCTGAAGC
CTGGCGTGCAGTACAACATCAACCCCTATCTGCTGCAGAGCAACAAGACCAAGGGAGACCCTCTGGGAAC
AGAGGGCGGCCTGGACGCCAGCAACACCGAGAGAAGCAGAGCCGGCAGCCCTACAGCCCCTGTGCACGAC
GAGTCTCTCGTGGGCCCCGTGGATCCTAGCAGCGGCCAGCAGAGCAGAGACACCGAAGTGCTGCTCGTGG
GCCTGGAACCCGGCACCAGATACAACGCCACCGTGTACAGCCAGGCCGCCAATGGCACAGAAGGCCAGCC
CCAGGCCATCGAGTTCCGGACCAACGCCATCCAGGTGTTCGACGTGACCGCCGTGAATATCAGCGCCACC
TCCCTGACCCTGATCTGGAAGGTGTCCGACAACGAGAGCAGCAGCAACTACACCTACAAGATCCACGTGG
CCGGCGAGACAGACAGCAGCAACCTGAACGTGTCCGAGCCCAGAGCCGTGATCCCTGGCCTGCGGAGCAG
CACCTTCTACAACATCACCGTGTGCCCCGTGCTGGGCGATATCGAGGGCACCCCCGGCTTTCTCCAGGTG
CACACCCCCCCTGTGCCCGTGTCTGACTTCAGAGTGACCGTGGTGTCCACCACAGAGATCGGCCTGGCCT
GGTCTAGCCACGACGCCGAGTCCTTCCAGATGCACATCACCCAGGAAGGCGCCGGAAACAGCCGGGTGGA
GATCACCACCAACCAGAGCATCATCATCGGCGGCCTGTTCCCTGGAACCAAATACTGCTTCGAGATCGTG
CCCAAGGGCCCTAATGGAACCGAGGGCGCTTCCAGAACCGTGTGCAACAGAACCGTGCCCTCCGCCGTGT
TCGATATCCACGTGGTGTACGTGACCACAACTGAGATGTGGCTGGACTGGAAGTCTCCTGACGGCGCCTC
CGAGTACGTGTACCACCTGGTCATCGAGAGCAAGCACGGCAGCAACCACACCAGCACCTACGACAAGGCC
ATCACCCTGCAGGGACTGATTCCAGGCACCCTGTACAATATCACCATCAGCCCCGAGGTGGACCACGTGT
GGGGCGATCCTAACAGCACCGCCCAGTACACCAGACCCAGCAACGTGTCCAACATCGACGTGTCCACCAA
CACCACAGCCGCCACCCTGTCCTGGCAGAACTTCGACGACGCCAGCCCCACCTACAGCTACTGCCTGCTG
ATCGAGAAGGCCGGCAACTCCAGCAATGCCACCCAGGTGGTCACCGACATCGGCATCACCGATGCCACCG
TGACAGAGCTGATCCCCGGCAGCAGCTACACCGTGGAGATCTTCGCCCAGGTCGGCGACGGCATCAAGTC
CCTGGAACCTGGCCGGAAGTCCTTCTGCACCGACCCTGCCAGCATGGCCAGCTTCGACTGCGAGGTGGTG
CCCAAAGAACCCGCCCTGGTCCTGAAATGGACCTGTCCCCCTGGCGCCAATGCCGGCTTCGAGCTGGAAG
TGTCTAGCGGCGCCTGGAATAACGCCACCCACCTGGAAAGCTGCAGCAGCGAGAACGGGACCGAGTACCG
GACCGAAGTGACCTACCTGAACTTCAGCACCAGCTACAACATTAGCATCACCACCGTGTCCTGCGGCAAG
ATGGCCGCTCCCACCCGGAATACCTGTACCACCGGCATCACAGACCCCCCTCCCCCCGATGGCAGCCCCA
ACATCACCTCCGTGAGCCACAACAGCGTGAAAGTGAAGTTCAGCGGCTTCGAGGCCAGCCACGGCCCTAT
CAAGGCCTACGCCGTGATTCTGACAACAGGCGAGGCCGGCCACCCTTCTGCCGACGTGCTGAAGTACACC
TACGAGGACTTCAAGAAGGGCGCCAGCGACACCTACGTGACATACCTGATCCGGACCGAGGAAAAGGGCA
GAAGCCAGAGCCTGAGCGAGGTGCTGAAATACGAGATCGACGTGGGCAACGAGTCCACCACCCTGGGCTA
CTACAACGGCAAGCTGGAACCCCTGGGCAGCTACAGAGCCTGCGTGGCCGGCTTCACCAATATCACATTC
CACCCCCAAAACAAGGGCCTGATTGACGGCGCCGAGTCTTACGTGTCCTTCAGCCGGTACAGCGACGCCG
TGAGCCTGCCCCAGGATCCAGGCGCGCC
