>Addgene plasmid #51816 | PTPRJ-bio-His | addgene partial sequence | sequence record 94662 | pMT2-F 5'-TTGCCTTTCTCTCCACAGGT-3'
ACTGCGGCCGCCACCATGGCCCCTGCCGCCAGAGAAGCCAGACTGCCCCCCAGATCCCCTGGACTGAGAT
GGGCCCTGCCTCTGCTGCTGCTCCTGCTGAGACTGGGCCAGATCCTGTGTGCCGGCGGAACCCCCAGCCC
TATCCCCGATCCTAGCGTGGCTACAGTGGCCACCGGAGAAAACGGCATCACCCAGATCAGCAGCACCGCC
GAGAGCTTCCACAAGCAGAACGGCACCGGCACCCCCCAGGTGGAGACAAACACCAGCGAGGACGGCGAGA
GCAGCGGCGCCAACGACAGCCTGAGAACCCCCGAGCAGGGCAGCAATGGCACCGATGGCGCCAGCCAGAA
AACCCCTAGCAGCACCGGCCCCAGCCCTGTGTTCGACATCAAGGCCGTGAGCATCAGCCCCACCAACGTG
ATCCTGACCTGGAAGTCCAACGACACCGCCGCCAGCGAGTACAAATACGTGGTCAAGCACAAGATGGAAA
ACGAGAAAACCATCACCGTGGTCCATCAGCCCTGGTGTAACATCACTGGCCTGAGGCCCGCCACCTCCTA
CGTGTTCAGCATCACCCCCGGCATCGGCAACGAGACATGGGGCGACCCTAGAGTGATCAAAGTGATCACC
GAGCCCATCCCCGTGTCCGATCTGAGAGTGGCCCTGACCGGCGTGAGAAAGGCCGCCCTGAGCTGGTCTA
ATGGCAACGGCACCGCCAGCTGCAGAGTGCTGCTGGAAAGCATCGGCAGCCACGAGGAACTGACCCAGGA
CAGCCGGCTCCAGGTCAACATCAGCGGCCTGAAGCCTGGCGTGCAGTACAACATCAACCCCTATCTGCTG
CAGAGCAACAAGACCAAGGGAGACC
