>Addgene plasmid #51816 | PTPRJ-bio-His | addgene partial sequence | sequence record 94856 | rb_glob_PA_term-R 5'-CCCATATGTCCTTCCGAGTG-3'
ATAAATTTCCTTTATTAGCCAGAGGTCGAGGTCGGGGGATCCTTAATTAATCACGTGTCTAGACTCAATG
GTGGTGATGGTGGTGGGGGCCCAGAGGGGCCAGAGGAGGCAGGTTCCTGTCCCTGTGGTTCCACAGCATC
TTCTGGGCGTCCAGGATGTGGTGCAGGCTGCCGGAATTCAACCCTTTGGATAAAACCTGGATCTTGGAGT
CCATCTTGACCTCTTCACCTTCACTCAGTAGACATTGCCACACCCCTGCTTCAGGGGCCTGCACTTGAAT
CACTTTCTCCTGCCTGGAGACCCTGGCCTCCTGATTCTCCTGCTTCAAGATCAGTCTCATCTTGGGTGAG
GTGGGTCCCATCACCTCACAGGTCAAAGTGTTGCTGTCGGGCTGAGTCACTTTCATCACCACCAGGTTCA
CTTCCTGATACAGTATCCCTCTGTCCAGAGTCAGGGTCAGGTTGCCAGAACCAGCAAACTGAAGGGAGAC
CTGGGGTATCTGAAGGGTGAGTGGGAGCGTTTCGGACAGCTGGAACTTGGGGTTGCTAGTAGACTTCTGC
ACAGACACCTTTTGGTTCTTTAGGGAGAAGGTGATCCAGGACTGGGAAGAAGGAGCCTTCTCTGCCTTCC
ATCTCAACTCTCCCTGCAGGCTTTCCTCTCCAAGGTTGAGTGGGAAGGAGAACTCCGCTGACTCCCCCTC
ACTCTTATAGGCCGTGATGGAGGTCGACGGCGCGCCTGGATCCTGGG
